Addgene plasmid #197577: pAcBac1-Mb-Fluoro-Phe D6
Purpose: Expression of Methanosarcina barkeri (Mb) Fluoro-Phe D6 tRNA synthetase/Pyl-tRNA pair for the encoding of fluorinated phenylalanine derivatives at TAG codons in HEK293 cells
Depositing lab: Ryan Mehl. Depositing organization: Oregon State University. Publication: Tuning phenylalanine fluorination to assess aromatic contributions to protein function and stability in cells. Galles GD, Infield DT, Clark CJ, Hemshorn ML, Manikandan S, Fazan F, Rasouli A, Tajkhorshid E, Galpin JD, Cooley RB, Mehl RA, Ahern CA. Nat Commun. 2023 Jan 4;14(1):59. doi: 10.1038/s41467-022-35761-w. PubMed 36599844.
Backbone
  Vector backbone: pAcBac1
  Backbone size w/o insert (bp): 9000
  Total vector size (bp): 10350
  Vector type: Mammalian Expression
  Selectable markers: Gentamicin
Growth in bacteria
  Bacterial resistance: Ampicillin, 100 μg/mL
  Growth temperature: 30°C
  Growth strain: NEB Stable
  Copy number: High Copy
Gene/Insert 1
  Gene/Insert name: Mb Pyl Fluoro-Phe B5 synthetase
  Species: Methanosarcina barkeri
  Mutation: N311A, C313M, V366G, W382T
  Promoter: CMV
  Tag / fusion protein: Nuclear export sequence + FLAG (N terminal on insert)
  Cloning method: Restriction Enzyme; 5′ cloning site NheI (not destroyed); 3′ cloning site EcoRI (not destroyed)
  Sequencing primers: 5′ cgcaaatgggcggtaggcgtg
Gene/Insert 2
  Gene/Insert name: Pyl-tRNA (4 copies)
  Species: Methanosarcina barkeri / Desulfitobacterium hafniens
  Promoter: U6/H1
  Cloning method: Gateway Cloning
  Sequencing primers: 5′ gtagccgaagatgacggtttgtc
Terms and licenses: Academic/Nonprofit Terms; Industry Terms: Not Available to Industry
How to cite: pAcBac1-Mb-Fluoro-Phe D6 was a gift from Ryan Mehl (Addgene plasmid # 197577 ; http://n2t.net/addgene:197577 ; RRID:Addgene_197577)
