[The description below was written by a language model from this plasmid's Addgene catalogue record and pLannotate feature annotations shown in this document.]
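Description:
pAcBac1-Mb-Fluoro-Phe D6 is a mammalian expression plasmid of about 10.3 kb built on the pAcBac1 backbone. It delivers an engineered orthogonal aminoacyl-tRNA synthetase/tRNA pair for genetic code expansion in HEK293 cells. It replicates in E. coli from a high-copy ColE1/pUC-type origin under ampicillin selection and also carries an f1 origin. Most of the payload lies between mini-Tn7 left and right ends, together with a gentamicin resistance gene. This is the arrangement used to transpose a cassette into a baculovirus bacmid. A polyhedrin promoter driving VSV-G sits in the same region, consistent with production of pseudotyped baculovirus for mammalian cell transduction (BacMam), although the record itself describes only expression in HEK293 cells.

The protein-coding payload is a Methanosarcina barkeri pyrrolysyl-tRNA synthetase (pylS) variant carrying the N311A, C313M, V366G and W382T substitutions. It is fused at its N terminus to a nuclear export sequence and a FLAG tag. Expression is driven by the CMV enhancer/promoter and supported by a downstream WPRE and bGH polyadenylation signal. The catalogue insert field calls this enzyme "B5" whereas the plasmid name says "D6"; the record does not resolve this discrepancy. Four copies of the Pyl-tRNA are arranged as two U6/H1 pairs flanking the synthetase cassette in opposite orientations, so that RNA polymerase III promoters supply abundant suppressor tRNA. The H1 elements were annotated as a doxycycline-regulatable variant, which may simply reflect sequence similarity.

Together, the synthetase and tRNA decode amber (TAG) stop codons in a co-expressed target gene. This allows site-specific incorporation of fluorinated phenylalanine derivatives to probe aromatic contributions to protein function and stability.
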