Features (pLannotate 1.2.2; 33 found; start..end, strand, type, name):
     83..248     +  mobile_element Tn7L: mini-Tn7 element (left end of the Tn7 transposon) Tn7
    267..335     -  ncRNA          tRNA: Accession: RF00005 - tRNA
    341..435     -  promoter       H1-2O2 promoter: doxycycline-inducible variant of the human H1 RNA promoter (Henriksen et al., 2007)
    442..510     -  ncRNA          tRNA: Accession: RF00005 - tRNA
    520..760     -  promoter       U6 promoter: RNA polymerase III promoter for human U6 snRNA
    793..927     -  polyA_signal   SV40 poly(A) signal: SV40 polyadenylation signal
    950..1033    -  CDS            large T antigen (fragment): large T antigen from SV40 (simian virus 40)
   1075..2608    -  CDS            VSV-G (fragment) (sequence partly withheld): vesicular stomatitis virus G glycoprotein Indiana strain
   2667..2758    -  promoter       polyhedrin promoter: polh from Autographa californica; promoter for the baculovirus polyhedrin gene
   2853..3232    +  enhancer       CMV enhancer: human cytomegalovirus immediate early enhancer
   3233..3436    +  promoter       CMV promoter: human cytomegalovirus (CMV) immediate early promoter
   3432..3465    +  LTR            5' LTR (truncated) (fragment): truncated 5' long terminal repeat (LTR) from HIV-1
   3481..3499    +  promoter       T7 promoter: promoter for bacteriophage T7 RNA polymerase
   3582..3602    +  CDS            FLAG (fragment): FLAG® epitope tag, followed by an enterokinase cleavage site
   3603..4856    +  CDS            pylS: PYLS_METBA - Experimental evidence at protein level: Swiss-Prot protein existence level 1. Catalyzes the attachment of pyrrolysine to tRNA(Pyl). Pyrrolysine is a lysine derivative encoded by the termination codon UAG. From Methanosarcina barkeri.
   4885..5473    +  misc_feature   WPRE: woodchuck hepatitis virus posttranscriptional regulatory element
   5528..5752    +  polyA_signal   bGH poly(A) signal: bovine growth hormone polyadenylation signal
   5756..5774    +  promoter       SV40 promoter (fragment): SV40 enhancer and early promoter
   5789..6029    +  promoter       U6 promoter: RNA polymerase III promoter for human U6 snRNA
   6037..6105    +  ncRNA          tRNA: Accession: RF00005 - tRNA
   6114..6208    +  promoter       H1-2O2 promoter: doxycycline-inducible variant of the human H1 RNA promoter (Henriksen et al., 2007)
   6212..6280    +  ncRNA          tRNA: Accession: RF00005 - tRNA
   6314..6341    +  rep_origin     f1 ori (fragment): f1 bacteriophage origin of replication; arrow indicates direction of (+) strand synthesis
   6361..6720    +  CDS            YPR2_ECOLX (fragment): Protein predicted: Swiss-Prot protein existence level 4. From Escherichia coli.
   6698..6726    +  promoter       Pc promoter: intI1 (promoter lies within the coding sequence); class 1 integron promoter
   6915..7448    +  CDS            GmR: gentamycin acetyltransferase; aacC1; confers resistance to gentamycin
   7515..7739    +  mobile_element Tn7R: mini-Tn7 element (right end of the Tn7 transposon) Tn7
   7807..7858    +  misc_feature   bom (fragment): basis of mobility region from pBR322
   8044..8632    -  rep_origin     ori: high-copy-number ColE1/pMB1/pBR322/pUC origin of replication
   8803..9663    -  CDS            AmpR: β-lactamase; bla; confers resistance to ampicillin, carbenicillin, and related antibiotics
   9664..9768    -  promoter       AmpR promoter: bla
   9794..10248   -  rep_origin     f1 ori (sequence partly withheld): f1 bacteriophage origin of replication; arrow indicates direction of (+) strand synthesis
  10253..10269   -  CDS            lacZα (fragment): LacZα fragment of β-galactosidase; lacZ fragment
>Addgene plasmid #197577 | pAcBac1-Mb-Fluoro-Phe D6 | addgene full sequence | sequence record 388240 | Addgene NGS Result
AAAGTAGCCGAAGATGACGGTTTGTCACATGGAGTTGGCAGGATGTTTGATTAAAAACATAACAGGAAGA
AAAATGCCCCGCTGTGGGCGGACAAAATAGTTGGGAACTGGGAGGGGTGGAAATGGAGTTTTTAAGGATT
ATTTAGGGAAGAGTGACAAAATAGATGGGAACTGGGTGTAGCGTCGTAAGCTAATACGAAAATTAAAAAT
GACAAAATAGTTTGGAACTAGATTTCACTTATCTGGTTCGGATCTCCTAGCAAAAAACGGGGGGTGCGGG
AGTTTCACCCGCCTGCACGGATTTAGAGTCCGTGTGATCTATTCGATCCACCCCCCGGTGTCTCTATCAC
TGATAGGGAACTTATAAGTCTCTATCACTGATAGGGATTTCACGTTTATGGTGATTTCCCAGAACACATA
GCGACATGCAAATATTAAAAAACGGAAACCCCGGGAATCTAACCCGGCTGAACGGATTTAGAGTCCGTTC
GATCTACATGATCAGGTTTCCGGTGTTTCGTCCTTTCCACAAGATATATAAAGCCAAGAAATCGAAATAC
TTTCAAGTTACGGTAAGCATATGATAGTCCATTTTAAAACATAATTTTAAAACTGCAAACTACCCAAGAA
ATTATTACTTTCTACGTCACGTATTTTGTACTAATATCTTTGTGTTTACAGTCAAATTAATTCTAATTAT
CTCTCTAACAGCCTTGTATCGTATATGCAAATATGAAGGAATCATGGGAAATAGGCCCTCTTCCTGCCCG
ACCTAGGCTCAAGCAGTGATCAGATCCAGACATGATAAGATACATTGATGAGTTTGGACAAACCACAACT
AGAATGCAGTGAAAAAAATGCTTTATTTGTGAAATTTGTGATGCTATTGCTTTATTTGTAACCATTATAA
GCTGCAATAAACAAGTTAACAACAACAATTGCATTCATTTTATGTTTCAGGTTCAGGGGGAGGTGTGGGA
GGTTTTTTAAAGCAAGTAAAACCTCTACAAATGTGGTATGGCTGATTATGATCCTCTAGTACTTCTCGAC
AAGCTTGGCCGGCCTGGCCTTATCACTTTCCAAGTCGGTTCATCTCTATGTCTGTATAAATCTGTCTTTT
CTTGGTGTGCTTTAATTTAATGCAAAGATGGATACCAACTCGGAGAACCAAGAATAGTCCAATGATTAAC
CCTATGATAAAGAAAAAAGAGGCAATAGAGCTTTTCCAACTACTGAACCAACCTTCTACAAGCTCGATTG
GATT
[1296 nt withheld, positions 1265-2560]
GCAATTCACCCCAATGAATAAAAAGGCTAAGTACAAAAGGCACTTCATGGTGGCGGTTTTTTAGGAGTTC
GCGCCCGATGGTGGGACGGTATGAATAATCCGGAATATTTATAGGTTTTTTTATTACAAAACTGTTACGA
AAACAGTAAAATACTTATTTATTTGCGAGATGGTTATCATTTTAATTATCTCCATGATCTATTAATATTC
CGGAGTATACGGACCGCGGCCGCAAATACCTGCAGGATCCGTTTTGCGCTGCTTCGCGATGTACGGGCCA
GATATACGCGTTGACATTGATTATTGACTAGTTATTAATAGTAATCAATTACGGGGTCATTAGTTCATAG
CCCATATATGGAGTTCCGCGTTACATAACTTACGGTAAATGGCCCGCCTGGCTGACCGCCCAACGACCCC
CGCCCATTGACGTCAATAATGACGTATGTTCCCATAGTAACGCCAATAGGGACTTTCCATTGACGTCAAT
GGGTGGAGTATTTACGGTAAACTGCCCACTTGGCAGTACATCAAGTGTATCATATGCCAAGTACGCCCCC
TATTGACGTCAATGACGGTAAATGGCCCGCCTGGCATTATGCCCAGTACATGACCTTATGGGACTTTCCT
ACTTGGCAGTACATCTACGTATTAGTCATCGCTATTACCATGGTGATGCGGTTTTGGCAGTACATCAATG
GGCGTGGATAGCGGTTTGACTCACGGGGATTTCCAAGTCTCCACCCCATTGACGTCAATGGGAGTTTGTT
TTGGCACCAAAATCAACGGGACTTTCCAAAATGTCGTAACAACTCCGCCCCATTGACGCAAATGGGCGGT
AGGCGTGTACGGTGGGAGGTCTATATAAGCAGAGCTCTCTGGCTAACTAGAGAACCCACTGCTTACTGGC
TTATCGAAATTAATACGACTCACTATAGGGAGACCCAAGCTGGCTAGCGCCACCATGGCGTGTCCGGTTC
CTTTGCAGTTGCCTCCACTGGAGCGCCTCACACTCGACGACTACAAGGACGACGACGACAAGGACAAGAA
ACCCCTGGACGTGCTGATCAGCGCCACCGGCCTGTGGATGAGCCGGACCGGCACCCTGCACAAGATCAAG
CACCACGAGGTGTCAAGAAGCAAAATCTACATCGAGATGGCCTGCGGCGACCACCTGGTGGTGAACAACA
GCAGAAGCTGCCGGACCGCCAGAGCCTTCCGGCACCACAAGTACAGAAAGACCTGTAAGCGGTGCCGGGT
GTCCGACGAGGACATCAACAACTTTCTGACCAGAAGCACCGAGAGCAAGAACAGCGTGAAAGTGCGGGTG
GTGTCCGCCCCCAAAGTGAAGAAAGCCATGCCCAAGAGCGTGTCCAGAGCCCCCAAGCCCCTGGAAAACA
GCGTGTCCGCCAAGGCCAGCACCAACACCAGCCGCAGCGTGCCCAGCCCCGCCAAGAGCACCCCCAACAG
CTCCGTGCCCGCCTCTGCTCCTGCTCCCAGCCTGACACGGTCCCAGCTGGACAGAGTGGAGGCCCTGCTG
TCCCCCGAGGACAAGATCAGCCTGAACATGGCCAAGCCCTTCCGGGAGCTGGAACCCGAGCTGGTGACCC
GGCGGAAGAACGACTTCCAGCGGCTGTACACCAACGACCGGGAGGACTACCTGGGCAAGCTGGAACGGGA
CATCACCAAGTTCTTCGTGGACCGGGGCTTCCTGGAAATCAAGAGCCCCATCCTGATCCCCGCCGAGTAC
GTGGAGCGGATGGGCATCAACAACGACACCGAGCTGTCCAAGCAGATTTTCCGGGTGGACAAGAACCTGT
GCCTGCGGCCTATGCTGGCCCCCACCCTGTACAACTACCTGCGGAAACTGGACAGAATCCTGCCTGGCCC
CATCAAGATTTTCGAAGTGGGACCCTGCTACCGGAAAGAGAGCGACGGCAAAGAGCACCTGGAAGAGTTT
ACAATGGTGGCCTTTATGCAGATGGGCAGCGGCTGCACCCGGGAGAACCTGGAAGCCCTGATCAAAGAGT
TCCTGGATTACCTGGAAATCGACTTCGAGATCGTGGGCGACAGCTGCATGGTGTACGGCGACACCCTGGA
CATCATGCACGGCGACCTGGAACTGAGCAGCGCCGGCGTGGGACCCGTGTCCCTGGACCGGGAGTGGGGC
ATCGACAAGCCCACCATCGGAGCCGGCTTCGGCCTGGAACGGCTGCTGAAAGTGATGCACGGCTTCAAGA
ACATCAAGCGGGCCAGCAGAAGCGAGAGCTACTACAACGGCATCAGCACCAACCTGTGATGAGAATTCAA
CGCGTTAAGTCGACAATCAACCTCTGGATTACAAAATTTGTGAAAGATTGACTGGTATTCTTAACTATGT
TGCTCCTTTTACGCTATGTGGATACGCTGCTTTAATGCCTTTGTATCATGCTATTGCTTCCCGTATGGCT
TTCATTTTCTCCTCCTTGTATAAATCCTGGTTGCTGTCTCTTTATGAGGAGTTGTGGCCCGTTGTCAGGC
AACGTGGCGTGGTGTGCACTGTGTTTGCTGACGCAACCCCCACTGGTTGGGGCATTGCCACCACCTGTCA
GCTCCTTTCCGGGACTTTCGCTTTCCCCCTCCCTATTGCCACGGCGGAACTCATCGCCGCCTGCCTTGCC
CGCTGCTGGACAGGGGCTCGGCTGTTGGGCACTGACAATTCCGTGGTGTTGTCGGGGAAATCATCGTCCT
TTCCTTGGCTGCTCGCCTGTGTTGCCACCTGGATTCTGCGCGGGACGTCCTTCTGCTACGTCCCTTCGGC
CCTCAATCCAGCGGACCTTCCTTCCCGCGGCCTGCTGCCGGCTCTGCGGCCTCTTCCGCGTCTTCGCCTT
CGCCCTCAGACGAGTCGGATCTCCCTTTGGGCCGCCTCCCCGCGTCGACTTTAACTCGAGTCTAGAGGGC
CCGTTTAAACCCGCTGATCAGCCTCGACTGTGCCTTCTAGTTGCCAGCCATCTGTTGTTTGCCCCTCCCC
CGTGCCTTCCTTGACCCTGGAAGGTGCCACTCCCACTGTCCTTTCCTAATAAAATGAGGAAATTGCATCG
CATTGTCTGAGTAGGTGTCATTCTATTCTGGGGGGTGGGGTGGGGCAGGACAGCAAGGGGGAGGATTGGG
AAGACAATAGCAGGCATGCTGGGGATGCGGTGGGCTCTATGGCTTCTGAGGCGGAAAGAACCAGATCTCG
GGCAGGAAGAGGGCCTATTTCCCATGATTCCTTCATATTTGCATATACGATACAAGGCTGTTAGAGAGAT
AATTAGAATTAATTTGACTGTAAACACAAAGATATTAGTACAAAATACGTGACGTAGAAAGTAATAATTT
CTTGGGTAGTTTGCAGTTTTAAAATTATGTTTTAAAATGGACTATCATATGCTTACCGTAACTTGAAAGT
ATTTCGATTTCTTGGCTTTATATATCTTGTGGAAAGGACGAAACACCGGAAACCTGATCATGTAGATCGA
ACGGACTCTAAATCCGTTCAGCCGGGTTAGATTCCCGGGGTTTCCGTTTTTTAATATTTGCATGTCGCTA
TGTGTTCTGGGAAATCACCATAAACGTGAAATCCCTATCAGTGATAGAGACTTATAAGTTCCCTATCAGT
GATAGAGACACCGGGGGGTGGATCGAATAGATCACACGGACTCTAAATCCGTGCAGGCGGGTGAAACTCC
CGCACCCCCCGTTTTTTCAGCTGGGGCTCTAGGGGGTATCCCCACGCGCCCTGTAGCGGCGCATTAAGCG
CAAGCCCTGCCATAGCCACTACGGGTACGTAGCCAACCACTAGAACTATAGCTAGAGTCCTGGGCGAACA
AACGATGCTCGCCTTCCAGAAAACCGAGGATGCGAACCACTTCATCCGGGGTCAGCACCACCGGCAAGCG
CCGCGACGGCCGAGGTCTACCGATCTCCTGAAGCAAGGGCAGATCCGTGCACAGCACCTTGCCGTAGAAG
AACAGCAAGGCCGCCAATGCCTGACGATGCGTGGAGACCGAAACCTTGCGCTCGTTCGCCAGCCAGGACA
GAAATGCCTCGACTTCGCTGCTGCCCAAGGTTGCCGGGTGACGCACACCGTGGAAACGGATGAAGGCACG
AACCCAGTTGACATAAGCCTGTTCGGTTCGTAAACTGTAATGCAAGTAGCGTATGCGCTCACGCAACTGG
TCCAGAACCTTGACCGAACGCAGCGGTGGTAACGGCGCAGTGGCGGTTTTCATGGCTTGTTATGACTGTT
TTTTTGTACAGTCTATGCCTCGGGCATCCAAGCAGCAAGCGCGTTACGCCGTGGGTCGATGTTTGATGTT
ATGGAGCAGCAACGATGTTACGCAGCAGCAACGATGTTACGCAGCAGGGCAGTCGCCCTAAAACAAAGTT
AGGTGGCTCAAGTATGGGCATCATTCGCACATGTAGGCTCGGCCCTGACCAAGTCAAATCCATGCGGGCT
GCTCTTGATCTTTTCGGTCGTGAGTTCGGAGACGTAGCCACCTACTCCCAACATCAGCCGGACTCCGATT
ACCTCGGGAACTTGCTCCGTAGTAAGACATTCATCGCGCTTGCTGCCTTCGACCAAGAAGCGGTTGTTGG
CGCTCTCGCGGCTTACGTTCTGCCCAAGTTTGAGCAGCCGCGTAGTGAGATCTATATCTATGATCTCGCA
GTCTCCGGCGAGCACCGGAGGCAGGGCATTGCCACCGCGCTCATCAATCTCCTCAAGCATGAGGCCAACG
CGCTTGGTGCTTATGTGATCTACGTGCAAGCAGATTACGGTGACGATCCCGCAGTGGCTCTCTATACAAA
GTTGGGCATACGGGAAGAAGTGATGCACTTTGATATCGACCCAAGTACCGCCACCTAACAATTCGTTCAA
GCCGAGATCGGCTTCCCGGCCGCGGAGTTGTTCGGTAAATTGTCACAACGCCGCGAATATAGTCTTTACC
ATGCCCTTGGCCACGCCCCTCTTTAATACGACGGGCAATTTGCACTTCAGAAAATGAAGAGTTTGCTTTA
GCCATAACAAAAGTCCAGTATGCTTTTTCACAGCATAACTGGACTGATTTCAGTTTACAACTATTCTGTC
TAGTTTAAGACTTTATTGTCATAGTTTAGATCTATTTTGTTCAGTTTAAGACTTTATTGTCCGCCCACAC
CCGCTTACGCAGGGCATCCATTTATTACTCAACCGTAACCGATTTTGCCAGGTTACGCGGCTGGTCTATG
CGGTGTGAAATACCGCACAGATGCGTAAGGAGAAAATACCGCATCAGGCGCTCTTCCGCTTCCTCGCTCA
CTGACTCGCTGCGCTCGGTCGTTCGGCTGCGGCGAGCGGTATCAGCTCACTCAAAGGCGGTAATACGGTT
ATCCACAGAATCAGGGGATAACGCAGGAAAGAACATGTGAGCAAAAGGCCAGCAAAAGGCCAGGAACCGT
AAAAAGGCCGCGTTGCTGGCGTTTTTCCATAGGCTCCGCCCCCCTGACGAGCATCACAAAAATCGACGCT
CAAGTCAGAGGTGGCGAAACCCGACAGGACTATAAAGATACCAGGCGTTTCCCCCTGGAAGCTCCCTCGT
GCGCTCTCCTGTTCCGACCCTGCCGCTTACCGGATACCTGTCCGCCTTTCTCCCTTCGGGAAGCGTGGCG
CTTTCTCATAGCTCACGCTGTAGGTATCTCAGTTCGGTGTAGGTCGTTCGCTCCAAGCTGGGCTGTGTGC
ACGAACCCCCCGTTCAGCCCGACCGCTGCGCCTTATCCGGTAACTATCGTCTTGAGTCCAACCCGGTAAG
ACACGACTTATCGCCACTGGCAGCAGCCACTGGTAACAGGATTAGCAGAGCGAGGTATGTAGGCGGTGCT
ACAGAGTTCTTGAAGTGGTGGCCTAACTACGGCTACACTAGAAGAACAGTATTTGGTATCTGCGCTCTGC
TGAAGCCAGTTACCTTCGGAAAAAGAGTTGGTAGCTCTTGATCCGGCAAACAAACCACCGCTGGTAGCGG
TGGTTTTTTTGTTTGCAAGCAGCAGATTACGCGCAGAAAAAAAGGATCTCAAGAAGATCCTTTGATCTTT
TCTACGGGGTCTGACGCTCAGTGGAACGAAAACTCACGTTAAGGGATTTTGGTCATGAGATTATCAAAAA
GGATCTTCACCTAGATCCTTTTAAATTAAAAATGAAGTTTTAAATCAATCTAAAGTATATATGAGTAAAC
TTGGTCTGACAGTTACCAATGCTTAATCAGTGAGGCACCTATCTCAGCGATCTGTCTATTTCGTTCATCC
ATAGTTGCCTGACTCCCCGTCGTGTAGATAACTACGATACGGGAGGGCTTACCATCTGGCCCCAGTGCTG
CAATGATACCGCGAGACCCACGCTCACCGGCTCCAGATTTATCAGCAATAAACCAGCCAGCCGGAAGGGC
CGAGCGCAGAAGTGGTCCTGCAACTTTATCCGCCTCCATCCAGTCTATTAATTGTTGCCGGGAAGCTAGA
GTAAGTAGTTCGCCAGTTAATAGTTTGCGCAACGTTGTTGCCATTGCTACAGGCATCGTGGTGTCACGCT
CGTCGTTTGGTATGGCTTCATTCAGCTCCGGTTCCCAACGATCAAGGCGAGTTACATGATCCCCCATGTT
GTGCAAAAAAGCGGTTAGCTCCTTCGGTCCTCCGATCGTTGTCAGAAGTAAGTTGGCCGCAGTGTTATCA
CTCATGGTTATGGCAGCACTGCATAATTCTCTTACTGTCATGCCATCCGTAAGATGCTTTTCTGTGACTG
GTGAGTACTCAACCAAGTCATTCTGAGAATAGTGTATGCGGCGACCGAGTTGCTCTTGCCCGGCGTCAAT
ACGGGATAATACCGCGCCACATAGCAGAACTTTAAAAGTGCTCATCATTGGAAAACGTTCTTCGGGGCGA
AAACTCTCAAGGATCTTACCGCTGTTGAGATCCAGTTCGATGTAACCCACTCGTGCACCCAACTGATCTT
CAGCATCTTTTACTTTCACCAGCGTTTCTGGGTGAGCAAAAACAGGAAGGCAAAATGCCGCAAAAAAGGG
AATAAGGGCGACACGGAAATGTTGAATACTCATACTCTTCCTTTTTCAATATTATTGAAGCATTTATCAG
GGTTATTGTCTCATGAGCGGATACATATTTGAATGTATTTAGAAAAATAAACAAATAGGGGTTCCGCGCA
CATTTCCCCGAAAAGTGCCACCTAAATTGTAAGCGTTAATATTTTGTTAAAATTCGCGTTAAATTTTTGT
TAAATCAGCTCATTTTTTAACCAATAGGCCGAAATCGGCAAAATCCCTTATAAATCAAAAGAATAGACCG
AGATAGGGT
[37 nt withheld, positions 9920-9956]
AAGAACGTGGACTCCAACGTCAAAGG
[49 nt withheld, positions 9983-10031]
T
[91 nt withheld, positions 10033-10123]
G
[124 nt withheld, positions 10125-10248]
CCCATTCGCCATTCAGGCTGCAAATAAGCGTTGATATTCAGTCAATTACAAACATTAATAACGAAGAGAT
GACAGAAAAATTTTCATTCTGTGACAGAGAA
